Addgene plasmid #173741: pJRK246
Purpose: donor plasmid for SapTrap assembly
Depositing lab: Mike Boxem. Depositing organization: Utrecht University. Publication: CeLINC, a fluorescence-based protein-protein interaction assay in Caenorhabditis elegans. Kroll JR, Remmelzwaal S, Boxem M. Genetics. 2021 Dec 10;219(4). pii: 6380436. doi: 10.1093/genetics/iyab163. PubMed 34849800.
Backbone
  Vector backbone: pHSG298
  Backbone manufacturer: Takara Bio
  Backbone size w/o insert (bp): 2675
  Vector type: Other
Growth in bacteria
  Bacterial resistance: Kanamycin, 50 μg/mL
  Growth temperature: 37°C
  Growth strain: DH5alpha
  Copy number: High Copy
Gene/Insert
  Gene/Insert name: wrt-2 promoter
  Species: C. elegans (nematode)
  Insert size (bp): 1667
  Cloning method: Restriction Enzyme; 5′ cloning site Unknown (unknown if destroyed)
  Sequencing primers: 5′ M13 (-21) Forward; 3′ M13/pUC Reverse
Terms and licenses: Academic/Nonprofit Terms; Industry Terms: Not Available to Industry
Depositor comments: Insert may be inserted in reverse orientation in the backbone plasmid. Please visit https://doi.org/10.1101/2021.06.01.446599 for bioRxiv preprint.
How to cite: pJRK246 was a gift from Mike Boxem (Addgene plasmid # 173741 ; http://n2t.net/addgene:173741 ; RRID:Addgene_173741)
