[The description below was written by a language model from this plasmid's Addgene catalogue record and pLannotate feature annotations shown in this document.]
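Description:
pJRK246 is a small bacterial cloning plasmid built on the pHSG298 backbone that serves as a donor (module) plasmid for SapTrap assembly, a modular method in which standardized parts are excised with a type IIS enzyme and ligated in a fixed order to build C. elegans constructs. It is propagated in E. coli at high copy from a ColE1/pUC-type origin and selected with kanamycin through the aph(3')-Ia (KanR) gene. A residual fragment of a Tn903 transposition protein next to the marker reflects the origin of the resistance cassette. The remaining backbone annotations are the usual pUC-style cloning region: lac promoter, lac operator, CAP binding site, a lacI remnant, and lacZα and multiple cloning site fragments interrupted by the insert.

The payload is a roughly 1.7 kb C. elegans wrt-2 promoter fragment, sitting between the MCS remnant and the lac promoter and flanked by M13 forward and reverse sequencing primer sites. It carries no coding sequence, tag or reporter of its own. It is meant to be transferred as the promoter module into an assembled expression construct, in the context of a fluorescence-based protein-protein interaction assay in worms. The annotated sec-3 fragment within the insert probably reflects neighbouring genomic sequence captured with the promoter region, and the 17 bp "chicken β-actin promoter" hit in the depositor sequence is most likely a spurious match.

The depositor notes that the insert may lie in reverse orientation relative to the backbone, and the cloning sites are not recorded. The depositor and sequencing-verified records differ by about ten nucleotides in length but share the same feature layout.
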