Features (pLannotate 1.2.2; 11 found; start..end, strand, type, name):
      2..142     -  CDS            TRA2_ECOLX (fragment): Protein predicted: Swiss-Prot protein existence level 4. Required for transposition of transposon Tn903. From Escherichia coli.
    327..1142    +  CDS            KanR: aminoglycoside phosphotransferase; aph(3')-Ia; confers resistance to kanamycin in bacteria or G418 (Geneticin®) in eukaryotes
   1224..1378    -  CDS            lacZα (fragment): LacZα fragment of β-galactosidase; lacZ fragment
   1381..1428    -  misc_feature   MCS (fragment): pUC18/19 multiple cloning site
   1460..1708    +  CDS            sec-3 (fragment): EXOC1_CAEEL - Experimental evidence at protein level: Swiss-Prot protein existence level 1. Component of the exocyst complex involved in the docking of exocytic vesicles with fusion sites on the plasma membrane. From Caenorhabditis elegans.
   2812..2828    -  promoter       chicken β-actin promoter (fragment): contains a 21-bp deletion relative to the standard chicken β-actin promoter
   3140..3156    -  protein_bind   lac operator: The lac repressor binds to the lac operator to inhibit transcription in E. coli. This inhibition can be relieved by adding lactose or isopropyl-β-D-thiogalactopyranoside (IPTG). lac repressor encoded by lacI
   3164..3194    -  promoter       lac promoter: promoter for the E. coli lac operon
   3209..3230    -  protein_bind   CAP binding site: CAP binding activates transcription in the presence of cAMP. E. coli catabolite activator protein
   3243..3331    -  CDS            lacI (fragment): lac repressor; lacI; The lac repressor binds to the lac operator to inhibit transcription in E. coli. This inhibition can be relieved by adding lactose or isopropyl-β-D-thiogalactopyranoside (IPTG).
   3702..4290    -  rep_origin     ori: high-copy-number ColE1/pMB1/pBR322/pUC origin of replication
>Addgene plasmid #173741 | pJRK246 | depositor full sequence | sequence record 336923 | Full Sequence
GAGGTCTGCCTCGTGAAGAAGGTGTTGCTGACTCATACCAGGCCTGAATCGCCCCATCATCCAGCCAGAA
AGTGAGGGAGCCACGGTTGATGAGAGCTTTGTTGTAGGTGGACCAGTTGGTGATTTTGAACTTTTGCTTT
GCCACGGAACGGTCTGCGTTGTCGGGAAGATGCGTGATCTGATCCTTCAACTCAGCAAAAGTTCGATTTA
TTCAACAAAGCCACGTTGTGTCTCAAAATCTCTGATGTTACATTGCACAAGATAAAAATATATCATCATG
AACAATAAAACTGTCTGCTTACATAAACAGTAATACAAGGGGTGTTATGAGCCATATTCAACGGGAAACG
TCTTGCTCGAAGCCGCGATTAAATTCCAACATGGATGCTGATTTATATGGGTATAAATGGGCTCGCGATA
ATGTCGGGCAATCAGGTGCGACAATCTATCGATTGTATGGGAAGCCCGATGCGCCAGAGTTGTTTCTGAA
ACATGGCAAAGGTAGCGTTGCCAATGATGTTACAGATGAGATGGTCAGACTAAACTGGCTGACGGAATTT
ATGCCTCTTCCGACCATCAAGCATTTTATCCGTACTCCTGATGATGCATGGTTACTCACCACTGCGATCC
CCGGGAAAACAGCATTCCAGGTATTAGAAGAATATCCTGATTCAGGTGAAAATATTGTTGATGCGCTGGC
AGTGTTCCTGCGCCGGTTGCATTCGATTCCTGTTTGTAATTGTCCTTTTAACAGCGATCGCGTATTTCGT
CTCGCTCAGGCGCAATCACGAATGAATAACGGTTTGGTTGATGCGAGTGATTTTGATGACGAGCGTAATG
GCTGGCCTGTTGAACAAGTCTGGAAAGAAATGCATAAGCTTTTGCCATTCTCACCGGATTCAGTCGTCAC
TCATGGTGATTTCTCACTTGATAACCTTATTTTTGACGAGGGGAAATTAATAGGTTGTATTGATGTTGGA
CGAGTCGGAATCGCAGACCGATACCAGGATCTTGCCATCCTATGGAACTGCCTCGGTGAGTTTTCTCCTT
CATTACAGAAACGGCTTTTTCAAAAATATGGTATTGATAATCCTGATATGAATAAATTGCAGTTTCATTT
GATGCTCGATGAGTTTTTCTAATCAGAATTGGTTAATTGGTTGTAACACTGGCAGAGCATTACGCTGACT
TGACGGGACGGCGGCTTTGTTGAATAAATCGCATTCGCCATTCAGGCTGCGCAACTGTTGGGAAGGGCGA
TCGGTGCGGGCCTCTTCGCTATTACGCCAGCTGGCGAAAGGGGGATGTGCTGCAAGGCGATTAAGTTGGG
TAACGCCAGGGTTTTCCCAGTCACGACGTTGTAAAACGACGGCCAGTGCCAAGCTTGCATGCCTGCAGGT
CGACTCTAGAGGATCCCCGGGTACCGAGGAAGCTGCTCTTCGTGGCAGGTCGACTCCACGTAATTTCACA
ACATCCGGGAAAAGAAGTGAAAAAAGGACTCGAGCAACTGTACAAGAAAATTGAGAAGAACCTGGTTGCC
AATTCATCACTTTTGCAAGTTGTATGGAGAGATATGCAAGAGCAATTTGTCAAGCAAATTGCGGAATACA
ACAAACTGATTCTCACTTGTTACCCAGGCTCGAAGATTGAGCTCGAAGTTTCCACTGACACTGTACTTCA
GTTCTTCTCAGAAATTGCTCAACAACACTAATATTACGACGAATAATTTTATTGAATTTTGTTGTTTTAA
TTCATTTAAAATTTAGTTTTAATTTATCAGAACTCTAATACTTACTGAACCATGCTTTGTAATATATTTA
TTTATCTATTCTGTAATAGGTGAACTTCGTTACATTACTGATGTCTGTAATATAAATTTACGGGTGTTCC
CCATTCGAAAATAGTAGTAATGCTTGCTTTTTTGAAAAATAAATGTCTTGCTTGGTGACTTTTATTTCAC
GTATTTTCAAATGCTCACAAAAATTTCACGGAACTGACTTCTTGGTTACACATTTGTAGAAATTTTGACT
GAATGTTTGCATTGAACTGGTCAACTTAAGAATCTGACATGCAAATGGTGTGTTTTCTGAAGAACACACT
TTGGCAACTTTTAATAAAAAAGGGGTGTAACACGATTTAAATCTAATAAAAACAACTTCTATAATGTTAT
TCCGTTTATATCTCACTTTATGTTTTACATTTTACTCTTATATACATTTTTTGACTCATTTATACAGGGT
GGTCCATAATTATGGACCACCCTGTACTTATATCTTATTTAAAACTATTTCATGTAAGAATTGTTTTAAC
AGCGCATTTTTTTTCATCACTCGATTTAAAGGTAAAATTGATAGGCCGCAATCTATTTTGGAAAACTTCA
GAACAAAATTTAACATTTTAAGAGGTAACTGTGAAGGTTTATAAGAGAATTATAAACCGATCTAACCACT
AAACATGGTAACGTAGAAAAAGTAAAATTAGGGGAGGGGGGATGTTTATTTATTCTTGGTTTTCAATTCT
TATCAGACTCTGTAAAGTAAAATGAACATAACTTGTTCGAATAGTGTAGGAATTTCAAACAAGCTACAAA
TCTAGCTCCACATACGCGTGGAATAGCCGGTCATAAATCGTCTTCCGTTAACCGCATGGCTAGATCCACA
CCGATTCCATTTTTCTTGAATAAAACAATAGCTTGATGAAAATTGGGTAGCCACCGAAAAAACTGATTCG
CGATCCGGATTATTGGTGACAAACATACGGCAAGTGAAAGTGTTGCACTGATAGAAACCGATACGAGAAT
ATGCCTTTTGGGCCCCCCCCCCCCCCCCCCTACGGCTTCACTCCCGGTGTTGTAGATCTGACTTTCACTT
GCCTTATCTCGAGGAATCTGGAGAGGAGAAGGAGGGACAACCGATCCGCGCGCGCGTAACAATACGGGAG
ATATAGAGGAAAAGCAGCAAAAAGACATTTTGATGACCTTATTTTCTTGTCGTTGTCGAGACGGCCATTG
TCCCTTCCACGCCCAGCTTTTCATTGTAGTTCAAATCGCTTCTCATTGACAATCAACCTGCCAATTGTTT
CTCGGAAGCGAAGAGCACCTCGAATTCGTAATCATGTCATAGCTGTTTCCTGTGTGAAATTGTTATCCGC
TCACAATTCCACACAACATACGAGCCGGAAGCATAAAGTGTAAAGCCTGGGGTGCCTAATGAGTGAGCTA
ACTCACATTAATTGCGTTGCGCTCACTGCCCGCTTTCCAGTCGGGAAACCTGTCGTGCCAGCTGCATTAA
TGAATCGGCCAACGCGCGGGGAGAGGCGGTTTGCGTATTGGCGAACTTTTGCTGAGTTGAAGGATCAGAT
CACGCATCTTCCCGACAACGCAGACCGTTCCGTGGCAAAGCAAAAGTTCAAAATCAGTAACCGTCAGTGC
CGATAAGTTCAAAGTTAAACCTGGTGTTGATACCAACATTGAAACGCTGATCGAAAACGCGCTGAAAAAC
GCTGCTGAATGTGCGAGCTTCTTCCGCTTCCTCGCTCACTGACTCGCTGCGCTCGGTCGTTCGGCTGCGG
CGAGCGGTATCAGCTCACTCAAAGGCGGTAATACGGTTATCCACAGAATCAGGGGATAACGCAGGAAAGA
ACATGTGAGCAAAAGGCCAGCAAAAGGCCAGGAACCGTAAAAAGGCCGCGTTGCTGGCGTTTTTCCATAG
GCTCCGCCCCCCTGACGAGCATCACAAAAATCGACGCTCAAGTCAGAGGTGGCGAAACCCGACAGGACTA
TAAAGATACCAGGCGTTTCCCCCTGGAAGCTCCCTCGTGCGCTCTCCTGTTCCGACCCTGCCGCTTACCG
GATACCTGTCCGCCTTTCTCCCTTCGGGAAGCGTGGCGCTTTCTCAATGCTCACGCTGTAGGTATCTCAG
TTCGGTGTAGGTCGTTCGCTCCAAGCTGGGCTGTGTGCACGAACCCCCCGTTCAGCCCGACCGCTGCGCC
TTATCCGGTAACTATCGTCTTGAGTCCAACCCGGTAAGACACGACTTATCGCCACTGGCAGCAGCCACTG
GTAACAGGATTAGCAGAGCGAGGTATGTAGGCGGTGCTACAGAGTTCTTGAAGTGGTGGCCTAACTACGG
CTACACTAGAAGGACAGTATTTGGTATCTGCGCTCTGCTGAAGCCAGTTACCTTCGGAAAAAGAGTTGGT
AGCTCTTGATCCGGCAAACAAACCACCGCTGGTAGCGGTGGTTTTTTTGTTTGCAAGCAGCAGATTACGC
GCAGAAAAAAAGGATCTCAAGAAGATCCTTTGATCTTTTCTACGGGGTCTGACGCTCAGTGGAACGATCC
GTCGA
