Features (pLannotate 1.2.2; 10 found; start..end, strand, type, name):
      2..142     -  CDS            TRA2_ECOLX (fragment): Protein predicted: Swiss-Prot protein existence level 4. Required for transposition of transposon Tn903. From Escherichia coli.
    327..1142    +  CDS            KanR: aminoglycoside phosphotransferase; aph(3')-Ia; confers resistance to kanamycin in bacteria or G418 (Geneticin®) in eukaryotes
   1224..1378    -  CDS            lacZα (fragment): LacZα fragment of β-galactosidase; lacZ fragment
   1381..1428    -  misc_feature   MCS (fragment): pUC18/19 multiple cloning site
   1458..1706    +  CDS            sec-3 (fragment): EXOC1_CAEEL - Experimental evidence at protein level: Swiss-Prot protein existence level 1. Component of the exocyst complex involved in the docking of exocytic vesicles with fusion sites on the plasma membrane. From Caenorhabditis elegans.
   3132..3148    -  protein_bind   lac operator: The lac repressor binds to the lac operator to inhibit transcription in E. coli. This inhibition can be relieved by adding lactose or isopropyl-β-D-thiogalactopyranoside (IPTG). lac repressor encoded by lacI
   3156..3186    -  promoter       lac promoter: promoter for the E. coli lac operon
   3201..3222    -  protein_bind   CAP binding site: CAP binding activates transcription in the presence of cAMP. E. coli catabolite activator protein
   3235..3323    -  CDS            lacI (fragment): lac repressor; lacI; The lac repressor binds to the lac operator to inhibit transcription in E. coli. This inhibition can be relieved by adding lactose or isopropyl-β-D-thiogalactopyranoside (IPTG).
   3694..4282    -  rep_origin     ori: high-copy-number ColE1/pMB1/pBR322/pUC origin of replication
>Addgene plasmid #173741 | pJRK246 | addgene full sequence | sequence record 342271 | Addgene NGS Result
GAGGTCTGCCTCGTGAAGAAGGTGTTGCTGACTCATACCAGGCCTGAATCGCCCCATCATCCAGCCAGAA
AGTGAGGGAGCCACGGTTGATGAGAGCTTTGTTGTAGGTGGACCAGTTGGTGATTTTGAACTTTTGCTTT
GCCACGGAACGGTCTGCGTTGTCGGGAAGATGCGTGATCTGATCCTTCAACTCAGCAAAAGTTCGATTTA
TTCAACAAAGCCACGTTGTGTCTCAAAATCTCTGATGTTACATTGCACAAGATAAAAATATATCATCATG
AACAATAAAACTGTCTGCTTACATAAACAGTAATACAAGGGGTGTTATGAGCCATATTCAACGGGAAACG
TCTTGCTCGAAGCCGCGATTAAATTCCAACATGGATGCTGATTTATATGGGTATAAATGGGCTCGCGATA
ATGTCGGGCAATCAGGTGCGACAATCTATCGATTGTATGGGAAGCCCGATGCGCCAGAGTTGTTTCTGAA
ACATGGCAAAGGTAGCGTTGCCAATGATGTTACAGATGAGATGGTCAGACTAAACTGGCTGACGGAATTT
ATGCCTCTTCCGACCATCAAGCATTTTATCCGTACTCCTGATGATGCATGGTTACTCACCACTGCGATCC
CCGGGAAAACAGCATTCCAGGTATTAGAAGAATATCCTGATTCAGGTGAAAATATTGTTGATGCGCTGGC
AGTGTTCCTGCGCCGGTTGCATTCGATTCCTGTTTGTAATTGTCCTTTTAACAGCGATCGCGTATTTCGT
CTCGCTCAGGCGCAATCACGAATGAATAACGGTTTGGTTGATGCGAGTGATTTTGATGACGAGCGTAATG
GCTGGCCTGTTGAACAAGTCTGGAAAGAAATGCATAAGCTTTTGCCATTCTCACCGGATTCAGTCGTCAC
TCATGGTGATTTCTCACTTGATAACCTTATTTTTGACGAGGGGAAATTAATAGGTTGTATTGATGTTGGA
CGAGTCGGAATCGCAGACCGATACCAGGATCTTGCCATCCTATGGAACTGCCTCGGTGAGTTTTCTCCTT
CATTACAGAAACGGCTTTTTCAAAAATATGGTATTGATAATCCTGATATGAATAAATTGCAGTTTCATTT
GATGCTCGATGAGTTTTTCTAATCAGAATTGGTTAATTGGTTGTAACACTGGCAGAGCATTACGCTGACT
TGACGGGACGGCGGCTTTGTTGAATAAATCGCATTCGCCATTCAGGCTGCGCAACTGTTGGGAAGGGCGA
TCGGTGCGGGCCTCTTCGCTATTACGCCAGCTGGCGAAAGGGGGATGTGCTGCAAGGCGATTAAGTTGGG
TAACGCCAGGGTTTTCCCAGTCACGACGTTGTAAAACGACGGCCAGTGCCAAGCTTGCATGCCTGCAGGT
CGACTCTAGAGGATCCCCGGGTACCGAGAGCTGCTCTTCGTGGCAGGTCGACTCCACGTAATTTCACAAC
ATCCGGGAAAAGAAGTGAAAAAAGGACTCGAGCAACTGTACAAGAAAATTGAGAAGAACCTGGTTGCCAA
TTCATCACTTTTGCAAGTTGTATGGAGAGATATGCAAGAGCAATTTGTCAAGCAAATTGCGGAATACAAC
AAACTGATTCTCACTTGTTACCCAGGCTCGAAGATTGAGCTCGAAGTTTCCACTGACACTGTACTTCAGT
TCTTCTCAGAAATTGCTCAACAACACTAATATTACGACGAATAATTTTATTGAATTTTGTTGTTTTAATT
CATTTAAAATTTAGTTTTAATTTATCAGAACTCTAATACTTACTGAACCATGCTTTGTAATATATTTATT
TATCTATTCTGTAATAGGTGAACTTCGTTACATTACTGATGTCTGTAATATAAATTTACGGGTGTTCCCC
ATTCGAAAATAGTAGTAATGCTTGCTTTTTTGAAAAATAAATGTCTTGCTTGGTGACTTTTATTTCACGT
ATTTTCAAATGCTCACAAAAATTTCACGGAACTGACTTCTTGGTTACACATTTGTAGAAATTTTGACTGA
ATGTTTGCATTGAACTGGTCAACTTAAGAATCTGACATGCAAATGGTGTGTTTTCTGAAGAACACACTTT
GGCAACTTTTAATAAAAAAGGGGTGTAACACGATTTAAATCTAATAAAAACAACTTCTATAATGTTATTC
CGTTTATATCTCACTTTATGTTTTACATTTTACTCTTATATACATTTTTTGACTCATTTATACAGGGTGG
TCCATAATTATGGACCACCCTGTACTTATATCTTATTTAAAACTATTTCATGTAAGAATTGTTTTAACAG
CGCATTTTTTTTCATCACTCGATTTAAAGGTAAAATTGATAGGCCGCAATCTATTTTGGAAAACTTCAGA
ACAAAATTTAACATTTTAAGAGGTAACTGTGAAGGTTTATAAGAGAATTATAAACCGATCTAACCACTAA
ACATGGTAACGTAGAAAAAGTAAAATTAGGGGAGGGGGGATGTTTATTTATTCTTGGTTTTCAATTCTTA
TCAGACTCTGTAAAGTAAAATGAACATAACTTGTTCGAATAGTGTAGGAATTTCAAACAAGCTACAAATC
TAGCTCCACATACGCGTGGAATAGCCGGTCATAAATCGTCTTCCGTTAACCGCATGGCTAGATCCACACC
GATTCCATTTTTCTTGAATAAAACAATAGCTTGATGAAAATTGGGTAGCCACCGAAAAAACTGATTCGCG
ATCCGGATTATTGGTGACAAACATACGGCAAGTGAAAGTGTTGCACTGATAGAAACCGATACGAGAATAT
GCCTTTTGGGCCCCCCCCCCCCTATGGCTTCACTCCCGGTGTTGTAGATCTGACTTTCACTTGCCTTATC
TCGAGGAATCTGGAGAGGAGAAGGAGGGACAACCGATCCGCGCGCGCGTAACAATACGGGAGATATAGAG
GAAAAGCAGCAAAAAGACATTTTGATGACCTTATTTTCTTGTCGTTGTCGAGACGGCCATTGTCCCTTCC
ACGCCCAGCTTTTCATTGTAGTTCAAATCGCTTCTCATTGACAATCAACCTGCCAATTGTTTCTCGGAAG
CGAAGAGCACCTCGAATTCGTAATCATGTCATAGCTGTTTCCTGTGTGAAATTGTTATCCGCTCACAATT
CCACACAACATACGAGCCGGAAGCATAAAGTGTAAAGCCTGGGGTGCCTAATGAGTGAGCTAACTCACAT
TAATTGCGTTGCGCTCACTGCCCGCTTTCCAGTCGGGAAACCTGTCGTGCCAGCTGCATTAATGAATCGG
CCAACGCGCGGGGAGAGGCGGTTTGCGTATTGGCGAACTTTTGCTGAGTTGAAGGATCAGATCACGCATC
TTCCCGACAACGCAGACCGTTCCGTGGCAAAGCAAAAGTTCAAAATCAGTAACCGTCAGTGCCGATAAGT
TCAAAGTTAAACCTGGTGTTGATACCAACATTGAAACGTTGATCGAAAACGCGCTGAAAAACGCTGCTGA
ATGTGCGAGCTTCTTCCGCTTCCTCGCTCACTGACTCGCTGCGCTCGGTCGTTCGGCTGCGGCGAGCGGT
ATCAGCTCACTCAAAGGCGGTAATACGGTTATCCACAGAATCAGGGGATAACGCAGGAAAGAACATGTGA
GCAAAAGGCCAGCAAAAGGCCAGGAACCGTAAAAAGGCCGCGTTGCTGGCGTTTTTCCATAGGCTCCGCC
CCCCTGACGAGCATCACAAAAATCGACGCTCAAGTCAGAGGTGGCGAAACCCGACAGGACTATAAAGATA
CCAGGCGTTTCCCCCTGGAAGCTCCCTCGTGCGCTCTCCTGTTCCGACCCTGCCGCTTACCGGATACCTG
TCCGCCTTTCTCCCTTCGGGAAGCGTGGCGCTTTCTCATAGCTCACGCTGTAGGTATCTCAGTTCGGTGT
AGGTCGTTCGCTCCAAGCTGGGCTGTGTGCACGAACCCCCCGTTCAGCCCGACCGCTGCGCCTTATCCGG
TAACTATCGTCTTGAGTCCAACCCGGTAAGACACGACTTATCGCCACTGGCAGCAGCCACTGGTAACAGG
ATTAGCAGAGCGAGGTATGTAGGCGGTGCTACAGAGTTCTTGAAGTGGTGGCCTAACTACGGCTACACTA
GAAGAACAGTATTTGGTATCTGCGCTCTGCTGAAGCCAGTTACCTTCGGAAAAAGAGTTGGTAGCTCTTG
ATCCGGCAAACAAACCACCGCTGGTAGCGGTGGTTTTTTTGTTTGCAAGCAGCAGATTACGCGCAGAAAA
AAAGGATCTCAAGAAGATCCTTTGATCTTTTCTACGGGGTCTGACGCTCAGTGGAACTCCGTCGA
