>Addgene plasmid #173741 | pJRK246 | depositor partial sequence | sequence record 336924 | Pwrt-2
GCTCTTCGTGGCAGGTCGACTCCACGTAATTTCACAACATCCGGGAAAAGAAGTGAAAAAAGGACTCGAG
CAACTGTACAAGAAAATTGAGAAGAACCTGGTTGCCAATTCATCACTTTTGCAAGTTGTATGGAGAGATA
TGCAAGAGCAATTTGTCAAGCAAATTGCGGAATACAACAAACTGATTCTCACTTGTTACCCAGGCTCGAA
GATTGAGCTCGAAGTTTCCACTGACACTGTACTTCAGTTCTTCTCAGAAATTGCTCAACAACACTAATAT
TACGACGAATAATTTTATTGAATTTTGTTGTTTTAATTCATTTAAAATTTAGTTTTAATTTATCAGAACT
CTAATACTTACTGAACCATGCTTTGTAATATATTTATTTATCTATTCTGTAATAGGTGAACTTCGTTACA
TTACTGATGTCTGTAATATAAATTTACGGGTGTTCCCCATTCGAAAATAGTAGTAATGCTTGCTTTTTTG
AAAAATAAATGTCTTGCTTGGTGACTTTTATTTCACGTATTTTCAAATGCTCACAAAAATTTCACGGAAC
TGACTTCTTGGTTACACATTTGTAGAAATTTTGACTGAATGTTTGCATTGAACTGGTCAACTTAAGAATC
TGACATGCAAATGGTGTGTTTTCTGAAGAACACACTTTGGCAACTTTTAATAAAAAAGGGGTGTAACACG
ATTTAAATCTAATAAAAACAACTTCTATAATGTTATTCCGTTTATATCTCACTTTATGTTTTACATTTTA
CTCTTATATACATTTTTTGACTCATTTATACAGGGTGGTCCATAATTATGGACCACCCTGTACTTATATC
TTATTTAAAACTATTTCATGTAAGAATTGTTTTAACAGCGCATTTTTTTTCATCACTCGATTTAAAGGTA
AAATTGATAGGCCGCAATCTATTTTGGAAAACTTCAGAACAAAATTTAACATTTTAAGAGGTAACTGTGA
AGGTTTATAAGAGAATTATAAACCGATCTAACCACTAAACATGGTAACGTAGAAAAAGTAAAATTAGGGG
AGGGGGGATGTTTATTTATTCTTGGTTTTCAATTCTTATCAGACTCTGTAAAGTAAAATGAACATAACTT
GTTCGAATAGTGTAGGAATTTCAAACAAGCTACAAATCTAGCTCCACATACGCGTGGAATAGCCGGTCAT
AAATCGTCTTCCGTTAACCGCATGGCTAGATCCACACCGATTCCATTTTTCTTGAATAAAACAATAGCTT
GATGAAAATTGGGTAGCCACCGAAAAAACTGATTCGCGATCCGGATTATTGGTGACAAACATACGGCAAG
TGAAAGTGTTGCACTGATAGAAACCGATACGAGAATATGCCTTTTGGGCCCCCCCCCCCCCCCCCCTACG
GCTTCACTCCCGGTGTTGTAGATCTGACTTTCACTTGCCTTATCTCGAGGAATCTGGAGAGGAGAAGGAG
GGACAACCGATCCGCGCGCGCGTAACAATACGGGAGATATAGAGGAAAAGCAGCAAAAAGACATTTTGAT
GACCTTATTTTCTTGTCGTTGTCGAGACGGCCATTGTCCCTTCCACGCCCAGCTTTTCATTGTAGTTCAA
ATCGCTTCTCATTGACAATCAACCTGCCAATTGTTTCTCGGAAGCGAAGAGC
